Addgene plasmid #36889: pExT
Depositing lab: Liqun Luo. Depositing organization: Stanford University. Publication: Extensions of MADM (Mosaic Analysis with Double Markers) in Mice. Tasic B, Miyamichi K, Hippenmeyer S, Dani VS, Zeng H, Joo W, Zong H, Chen-Tsai Y, Luo L. PLoS One. 2012;7(3):e33332. Epub 2012 Mar 27. 10.1371/journal.pone.0033332 PubMed 22479386.
Backbone
  Vector backbone: pBluescript SK(+)
  Backbone manufacturer: Stratagene
  Backbone size w/o insert (bp): 3000
  Total vector size (bp): 8335
  Vector type: Mammalian Expression
  Selectable markers: Hygromycin
Growth in bacteria
  Bacterial resistance: Ampicillin, 100 μg/mL
  Growth temperature: 37°C
  Growth strain: DH5alpha
  Copy number: High Copy
Gene/Insert 1
  Gene/Insert name: T (i.e., ATG, start codon as a first exon)
  Promoter: CAG (chicken beta actin promoter and CMV enhancer)
  Cloning method: Unknown
  Sequencing primers: 5′ see sequence; 3′ see sequence
Gene/Insert 2
  Gene/Insert name: GFP (alt name: mut4EGFP)
  Mutation: deleted nucleotides before nucleotide 275
  Promoter: CAG (chicken beta actin promoter and CMV enhancer)
  Cloning method: Unknown
  Sequencing primers: 5′ see sequence; 3′ see sequence
Gene/Insert 3
  Gene/Insert name: beta-globin intron
  Mutation: insertion of a loxP site
  Promoter: CAG (chicken beta actin promoter and CMV enhancer)
  Cloning method: Unknown
  Sequencing primers: 5′ see sequence; 3′ see sequence
Gene/Insert 4
  Gene/Insert name: Hygro (alt name: hygromycin resistance gene)
  Promoter: PGK (phosphoglycerate kinase promoter)
  Cloning method: Unknown
  Sequencing primers: 5′ see sequence; 3′ see sequence
Terms and licenses: Academic/Nonprofit Terms; Industry Terms: Not Available to Industry
Depositor comments: ATG (T) and GFP are not in frame.
How to cite: pExT was a gift from Liqun Luo (Addgene plasmid # 36889 ; http://n2t.net/addgene:36889 ; RRID:Addgene_36889)
