[The description below was written by a language model from this plasmid's Addgene catalogue record and pLannotate feature annotations shown in this document.]
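Description:
pExT is an 8,335 bp mammalian expression plasmid built on pBluescript SK(+). It is one of the constructs from a study extending the MADM (Mosaic Analysis with Double Markers) system in mice. It is maintained in E. coli at high copy through the ColE1/pUC origin with ampicillin resistance. It also keeps the usual backbone elements: the f1 origin, T7 and T3 promoters, and lacZα/lac regulatory remnants. Selection in mammalian cells comes from a hygromycin resistance gene driven by the mouse PGK promoter and terminated by the PGK polyadenylation signal.

The main payload is a split-marker cassette under the CAG promoter (CMV enhancer, chicken β-actin promoter and chimeric intron). A minimal first exon, called "T", consists only of an ATG start codon. It is followed by a β-globin intron carrying an inserted loxP site, and then by the C-terminal portion of GFP (mut4EGFP), from which everything upstream of nucleotide 275 has been deleted. An SV40 poly(A) signal follows the GFP fragment. The depositor notes that the ATG and the GFP fragment are not in frame, so the cassette should not produce functional fluorescent protein as supplied. In the MADM approach, a loxP site within an intron lets Cre-mediated recombination exchange the N- and C-terminal halves of chimeric marker genes, reconstituting intact reporters in recombined cells.

The feature table also shows a φC31 attB site between the GFP and hygromycin cassettes, three tandem φC31 attP fragments, and a single FRT site downstream of the hygromycin cassette. These point to integrase- or FLP-based genomic manipulation, but the record does not state their intended use.
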