Features (pLannotate 1.2.2; 32 found; start..end, strand, type, name):
    122..226     -  promoter       AmpR promoter: bla
    279..707     -  rep_origin     f1 ori (sequence partly withheld): f1 bacteriophage origin of replication; arrow indicates direction of (+) strand synthesis
    712..869     -  CDS            lacZα (fragment): LacZα fragment of β-galactosidase; lacZ fragment
    872..890     +  promoter       T7 promoter: promoter for bacteriophage T7 RNA polymerase
   1084..1387    +  enhancer       CMV enhancer: human cytomegalovirus immediate early enhancer
   1389..1666    +  promoter       chicken β-actin promoter: No description available
   1668..2685    +  intron         chimeric intron: chimera between introns from chicken β-actin and rabbit β-globin
   2790..2823    +  protein_bind   loxP: Cre-mediated recombination occurs in the 8-bp core sequence (GCATACAT). Cre recombinase
   2824..2903    +  intron         chimeric intron (fragment): chimera between introns from human β-globin and immunoglobulin heavy chain genes
   2936..3385    +  CDS            SGFP2(206A) (fragment): SGFP2(206A) is a basic (constitutively fluorescent) green fluorescent protein published in 2007, derived from Aequorea victoria. It has moderate acid sensitivity.
   3409..3493    +  CDS            large T antigen (fragment): large T antigen from SV40 (simian virus 40)
   3516..3637    +  polyA_signal   SV40 poly(A) signal: SV40 polyadenylation signal
   3641..3662    -  misc_feature   MCS (fragment): pBluescript multiple cloning site
   3851..3920    -  protein_bind   attB: attB site for the φC31 integrase (Groth et al., 2000) phage φC31 integrase
   3936..3976    -  misc_feature   MCS (fragment): pBluescript multiple cloning site
   3975..3991    +  misc_feature   MCS (fragment): pBluescript multiple cloning site
   3996..4495    +  promoter       PGK promoter: mouse phosphoglycerate kinase 1 promoter
   4513..5538    +  CDS            HygR: aminoglycoside phosphotransferase from E. coli; aph(4)-Ia; confers resistance to hygromycin
   5543..5995    +  polyA_signal   PGK poly(A) signal: mouse phosphoglycerate kinase 1 polyadenylation signal
   6015..6034    -  misc_feature   MCS (fragment): pBluescript multiple cloning site
   6056..6125    -  protein_bind   phage φC31 attP (fragment): attachment site of phage φC31 phage φC31 integrase
   6126..6195    -  protein_bind   phage φC31 attP (fragment): attachment site of phage φC31 phage φC31 integrase
   6196..6265    -  protein_bind   phage φC31 attP (fragment): attachment site of phage φC31 phage φC31 integrase
   6301..6348    +  protein_bind   FRT: FLP-mediated recombination occurs in the 8-bp core sequence TCTAGAAA (Turan and Bode, 2011). FLP recombinase from the Saccharomyces cerevisiae 2μ plasmid
   6349..6383    -  misc_feature   MCS (fragment): pBluescript multiple cloning site
   6396..6414    -  promoter       T3 promoter: promoter for bacteriophage T3 RNA polymerase
   6459..6475    -  protein_bind   lac operator: The lac repressor binds to the lac operator to inhibit transcription in E. coli. This inhibition can be relieved by adding lactose or isopropyl-β-D-thiogalactopyranoside (IPTG). lac repressor encoded by lacI
   6483..6513    -  promoter       lac promoter: promoter for the E. coli lac operon
   6528..6549    -  protein_bind   CAP binding site: CAP binding activates transcription in the presence of cAMP. E. coli catabolite activator protein
   6562..6654    -  CDS            lacI (fragment): lac repressor; lacI; The lac repressor binds to the lac operator to inhibit transcription in E. coli. This inhibition can be relieved by adding lactose or isopropyl-β-D-thiogalactopyranoside (IPTG).
   6837..7425    -  rep_origin     ori: high-copy-number ColE1/pMB1/pBR322/pUC origin of replication
   7596..121     -  CDS            AmpR (across the origin): β-lactamase; bla; confers resistance to ampicillin, carbenicillin, and related antibiotics
>Addgene plasmid #36889 | pExT | depositor full sequence | sequence record 46194 | pExT sequence 8335 bps
GTGCACCCAACTGATCTTCAGCATCTTTTACTTTCACCAGCGTTTCTGGGTGAGCAAAAACAGGAAGGCA
AAATGCCGCAAAAAAGGGAATAAGGGCGACACGGAAATGTTGAATACTCATACTCTTCCTTTTTCAATAT
TATTGAAGCATTTATCAGGGTTATTGTCTCATGAGCGGATACATATTTGAATGTATTTAGAAAAATAAAC
AAATAGGGGTTCCGCGCACATTTCCCCGAAAAGTGCCACCTAAATTGTAAGCGTTAATATTTTGTTAAAA
TTCGCGTTAAATTTTTGTTAAATCAGCTCATTTTTTAACCAATAGGCCGAAATCGGCAAAATCCCTTATA
AATCAAAAGAATAGACCGAGATAGGGT
[37 nt withheld, positions 378-414]
AAAGAACGTGGACTCCAACGTCAAAGG
[49 nt withheld, positions 442-490]
T
[91 nt withheld, positions 492-582]
G
[124 nt withheld, positions 584-707]
CCCATTCGCCATTCAGGCTGCGCAACTGTTGGGAAGGGCGATCGGTGCGGGCCTCTTCGCTATTACGCCA
GCTGGCGAAAGGGGGATGTGCTGCAAGGCGATTAAGTTGGGTAACGCCAGGGTTTTCCCAGTCACGACGT
TGTAAAACGACGGCCAGTGAATTGTAATACGACTCACTATAGGGCGAATTGGGTACCAAGCTTCCCTTAA
TTGAGAAGTTCCTATTCCGAAGTTCCTATTCTTCAAAAGGTATAGGAACTTCTGCACTCCTACAGCCTAA
ATGGCAAGGACTGGGAATATATCCAGTGCAGGAATCTAGTTATTAATAGTAATCAATTACGGGGTCATTA
GTTCATAGCCCATATATGGAGTTCCGCGTTACATAACTTACGGTAAATGGCCCGCCTGGCTGACCGCCCA
ACGACCCCCGCCCATTGACGTCAATAATGACGTATGTTCCCATAGTAACGCCAATAGGGACTTTCCATTG
ACGTCAATGGGTGGAGTATTTACGGTAAACTGCCCACTTGGCAGTACATCAAGTGTATCATATGCCAAGT
ACGCCCCCTATTGACGTCAATGACGGTAAATGGCCCGCCTGGCATTATGCCCAGTACATGACCTTATGGG
ACTTTCCTACTTGGCAGTACATCTACGTATTAGTCATCGCTATTACCATGGTCGAGGTGAGCCCCACGTT
CTGCTTCACTCTCCCCATCTCCCCCCCCTCCCCACCCCCAATTTTGTATTTATTTATTTTTTAATTATTT
TGTGCAGCGATGGGGGCGGGGGGGGGGGGGGGGCGCGCGCCAGGCGGGGCGGGGCGGGGCGAGGGGCGGG
GCGGGGCGAGGCGGAGAGGTGCGGCGGCAGCCAATCAGAGCGGCGCGCTCCGAAAGTTTCCTTTTATGGC
GAGGCGGCGGCGGCGGCGGCCCTATAAAAAGCGAAGCGCGCGGCGGGCGGGGAGTCGCTGCGACGCTGCC
TTCGCCCCGTGCCCCGCTCCGCCGCCGCCTCGCGCCGCCCGCCCCGGCTCTGACTGACCGCGTTACTCCC
ACAGGTGAGCGGGCGGGACGGCCCTTCTCCTCCGGGCTGTAATTAGCGCTTGGTTTAATGACGGCTTGTT
TCTTTTCTGTGGCTGCGTGAAAGCCTTGAGGGGCTCCGGGAGGGCCCTTTGTGCGGGGGGAGCGGCTCGG
GGGGTGCGTGCGTGTGTGTGTGCGTGGGGAGCGCCGCGTGCGGCTCCGCGCTGCCCGGCGGCTGTGAGCG
CTGCGGGCGCGGCGCGGGGCTTTGTGCGCTCCGCAGTGTGCGCGAGGGGAGCGCGGCCGGGGGCGGTGCC
CCGCGGTGCGGGGGGGGCTGCGAGGGGAACAAAGGCTGCGTGCGGGGTGTGTGCGTGGGGGGGTGAGCAG
GGGGTGTGGGCGCGTCGGTCGGGCTGCAACCCCCCCTGCACCCCCCTCCCCGAGTTGCTGAGCACGGCCC
GGCTTCGGGTGCGGGGCTCCGTACGGGGCGTGGCGCGGGGCTCGCCGTGCCGGGCGGGGGGTGGCGGCAG
GTGGGGGTGCCGGGCGGGGCGGGGCCGCCTCGGGCCGGGGAGGGCTCGGGGGAGGGGCGCGGCGGCCCCC
GGAGCGCCGGCGGCTGTCGAGGCGCGGCGAGCCGCAGCCATTGCCTTTTATGGTAATCGTGCGAGAGGGC
GCAGGGACTTCCTTTGTCCCAAATCTGTGCGGAGCCGAAATCTGGGAGGCGCCGCCGCACCCCCTCTAGC
GGGCGCGGGGCGAAGCGGTGCGGCGCCGGCAGGAAGGAAATGGGCGGGGAGGGCCTTCGTGCGTCGCCGC
GCCGCCGTCCCCTTCTCCCTCTCCAGCCTCGGGGCTGTCCGCGGGGGGACGGCTGCCTTCGGGGGGGACG
GGGCAGGGCGGGGTTCGGCTTCTGGCGTGTGACCGGCGGCTCTAGAGCCTCTGCTAACCATGTTCATGCC
TTCTTCTTTTTCCTACAGCTCCTGGGCAACGTGCTGGTTATTGTGCTGTCTCATCATTTTGGCAAAGAAT
TGATTTGATACCGCGGGCCCGGGTTCGCCACCATGGTTGGTATCAAAGATCTATAACTTCGTATAGCATA
CATTATACGAAGTTATGGTTACAAGACAGGTTTAAGGAGACCAATAGAAACTGGGCATGTGGAGACAGAG
AAGACTCTTGGGTTTCTGATAGGCACTGACTCTCTCTGCCTATTGGTCTATTTTCCCACCCTTAGGGTAC
GTCCAGGAGCGCACCATCTTCTTCAAGGACGACGGCAACTACAAGACCCGCGCCGAGGTGAAGTTCGAGG
GCGACACCCTGGTGAACCGCATCGAGCTGAAGGGCATCGACTTCAAGGAGGACGGCAACATCCTGGGGCA
CAAGCTGGAGTACAACTACAACAGCCACAACGTCTATATCATGGCCGACAAGCAGAAGAACGGCATCAAG
GCGAACTTCAAGATCCGCCACAACATCGAGGACGGCGGCGTGCAGCTCGCCGACCACTACCAGCAGAACA
CCCCCATCGGCGACGGCCCCGTGCTGCTGCCCGACAACCACTACCTGAGCACCCAGTCCGCCCTGAGCAA
AGACCCCAACGAGAAGCGCGATCACATGGTCCTGCTGGAGTTCGTGACCGCCGCCGGGATCACTCTCGGC
ATGGACGAGCTTTACAAGGATATCCCTGAATTCTAGATAACTGATCATAATCAGCCATACCACATTTGTA
GAGGTTTTACTTGCTTTAAAAAACCTCCCACACCTCCCCCTGAACCTGAAACATAAAATGAATGCAATTG
TTGTTGTTAACTTGTTTATTGCAGCTTATAATGGTTACAAATAAAGCAATAGCATCACAAATTTCACAAA
TAAAGCATTTTTTTCACTGCATTCTAGTTGTGGTTTGTCCAAACTCATCAATGTATCTTATTTCGGGCCC
CCCCTCGAGGTCGACATGCCCGCCGTGACCGTCGAGAACCCGCTGACGCTGCCCCGCGTATCCGCACCCG
CCGACGCCGTCGCACGTCCCGTGCTCACCGTGACCACCGCGCCCAGCGGTTTCGAGGGCGAGGGCTTCCC
GGTGCGCCGCGCGTTCGCCGGGATCAACTACCGCCACCTCGACCCGTTCATCATGATGGACCAGATGGGT
GAGGTGGAGTACGCGCCCGGGGAGCCCAAGGGCACGCCCTGGCACCCGCACCGCGGCTTCGAGACCGTGA
CCTACATCGTCGACGGTATCGATAAGCTTGATATCGAATTCCTGCAGCCGGGCTGCAGGAATTCTACCGG
GTAGGGGAGGCGCTTTTCCCAAGGCAGTCTGGAGCATGCGCTTTAGCAGCCCCGCTGGGCACTTGGCGCT
ACACAAGTGGCCTCTGGCCTCGCACACATTCCACATCCACCGGTAGGCGCCAACCGGCTCCGTTCTTTGG
TGGCCCCTTCGCGCCACCTTCTACTCCTCCCCTAGTCAGGAAGTTCCCCCCCGCCCCGCAGCTCGCGTCG
TGCAGGACGTGACAAATGGAAGTAGCACGTCTCACTAGTCTCGTGCAGATGGACAGCACCGCTGAGCAAT
GGAAGCGGGTAGGCCTTTGGGGCAGCGGCCAATAGCAGCTTTGCTCCTTCGCTTTCTGGGCTCAGAGGCT
GGGAAGGGGTGGGTCCGGGGGCGGGCTCAGGGGCGGGCTCAGGGGCGGGGCGGGCGCCCGAAGGTCCTCC
GGAGGCCCGGCATTCTGCACGCTTCAAAAGCGCACGTCTGCCGCGCTGTTCTCCTCTTCCTCATCTCCGG
GCCTTTCGACCTGCATCCCGCCACCATGAAAAAGCCTGAACTCACCGCGACGTCTGTCGAGAAGTTTCTG
ATCGAAAAGTTCGACAGCGTCTCCGACCTGATGCAGCTCTCGGAGGGCGAAGAATCTCGTGCTTTCAGCT
TCGATGTAGGAGGGCGTGGATATGTCCTGCGGGTAAATAGCTGCGCCGATGGTTTCTACAAAGATCGTTA
TGTTTATCGGCACTTTGCATCGGCCGCGCTCCCGATTCCGGAAGTGCTTGACATTGGGGAATTCAGCGAG
AGCCTGACCTATTGCATCTCCCGCCGTGCACAGGGTGTCACGTTGCAAGACCTGCCTGAAACCGAACTGC
CCGCTGTTCTGCAGCCGGTCGCGGAGGCCATGGATGCGATCGCTGCGGCCGATCTTAGCCAGACGAGCGG
GTTCGGCCCATTCGGACCGCAAGGAATCGGTCAATACACTACATGGCGTGATTTCATATGCGCGATTGCT
GATCCCCATGTGTATCACTGGCAAACTGTGATGGACGACACCGTCAGTGCGTCCGTCGCGCAGGCTCTCG
ATGAGCTGATGCTTTGGGCCGAGGACTGCCCCGAAGTCCGGCACCTCGTGCACGCGGATTTCGGCTCCAA
CAATGTCCTGACGGACAATGGCCGCATAACAGCGGTCATTGACTGGAGCGAGGCGATGTTCGGGGATTCC
CAATACGAGGTCGCCAACATCTTCTTCTGGAGGCCGTGGTTGGCTTGTATGGAGCAGCAGACGCGCTACT
TCGAGCGGAGGCATCCGGAGCTTGCAGGATCGCCGCGGCTCCGGGCGTATATGCTCCGCATTGGTCTTGA
CCAACTCTATCAGAGCTTGGTTGACGGCAATTTCGATGATGCAGCTTGGGCGCAGGGTCGATGCGACGCA
ATCGTCCGATCCGGAGCCGGGACTGTCGGGCGTACACAAATCGCCCGCAGAAGCGCGGCCGTCTGGACCG
ATGGCTGTGTAGAAGTACTCGCCGATAGTGGAAACCGACGCCCCAGCACTCGTCCGAGGGCAAAGGAATA
GAGTATGCAGAAATTGATGATCTATTAAACAATAAAGATGTCCACTAAAATGGAAGTTTTTCCTGTCATA
CTTTGTTAAGAAGGGTGAGAACAGAGTACCTACATTTTGAATGGAAGGATTGGAGCTACGGGGGTGGGGG
TGGGGTGGGATTAGATAAATGCCTGCTCTTTACTGAAGGCTCTTTACTATTGCTTTATGATAATGTTTCA
TAGTTGGATATCATAATTTAAACAAGCAAAACCAAATTAAGGGCCAGCTCATTCCTCCCACTCATGATCT
ATAGATCTATAGATCTCTCGTGGGATCATTGTTTTTCTCTTGATTCCCACTTTGTGGTTCTAAGTACTGT
GGTTTCCAAATGTGTCAGTTTCATAGCCTGAAGAACGAGATCAGCAGCCTCTGTTCCACATACACTTCAT
TCTCAGTATTGTTTTGCCAAGTTCTAATTCCATCAGAAGCTAAATTGGGCGCGCCCAACTAGTTCTAGAG
CGGCCGCAACTTCGTCGACAAAGGATCCGTCGGCGACCCTACGCCCCCAACTGAGAGAACTCAAAGGTTA
CCCCAGTTGGGGCACTACTCCCGAAAACGTCGGCGACCCTACGCCCCCAACTGAGAGAACTCAAAGGTTA
CCCCAGTTGGGGCACTACTCCCGAAAACGTCGGCGACCCTACGCCCCCAACTGAGAGAACTCAAAGGTTA
CCCCAGTTGGGGCACTACTCCCGAAAACGATATCCTTACGGAATACCACTGAAATTGGGCGCGGAAGTTC
CTATTCCGAAGTTCCTATTCTCTAGAAAGTATAGGAACTTCCTAGTTCTAGAGCGGCCGCCACCGCGGTG
GAGCTCCAGCTTTTGTTCCCTTTAGTGAGGGTTAATTTCGAGCTTGGCGTAATCATGGTCATAGCTGTTT
CCTGTGTGAAATTGTTATCCGCTCACAATTCCACACAACATACGAGCCGGAAGCATAAAGTGTAAAGCCT
GGGGTGCCTAATGAGTGAGCTAACTCACATTAATTGCGTTGCGCTCACTGCCCGCTTTCCAGTCGGGAAA
CCTGTCGTGCCAGCTGCATTAATGAATCGGCCAACGCGCGGGGAGAGGCGGTTTGCGTATTGGGCGCTCT
TCCGCTTCCTCGCTCACTGACTCGCTGCGCTCGGTCGTTCGGCTGCGGCGAGCGGTATCAGCTCACTCAA
AGGCGGTAATACGGTTATCCACAGAATCAGGGGATAACGCAGGAAAGAACATGTGAGCAAAAGGCCAGCA
AAAGGCCAGGAACCGTAAAAAGGCCGCGTTGCTGGCGTTTTTCCATAGGCTCCGCCCCCCTGACGAGCAT
CACAAAAATCGACGCTCAAGTCAGAGGTGGCGAAACCCGACAGGACTATAAAGATACCAGGCGTTTCCCC
CTGGAAGCTCCCTCGTGCGCTCTCCTGTTCCGACCCTGCCGCTTACCGGATACCTGTCCGCCTTTCTCCC
TTCGGGAAGCGTGGCGCTTTCTCATAGCTCACGCTGTAGGTATCTCAGTTCGGTGTAGGTCGTTCGCTCC
AAGCTGGGCTGTGTGCACGAACCCCCCGTTCAGCCCGACCGCTGCGCCTTATCCGGTAACTATCGTCTTG
AGTCCAACCCGGTAAGACACGACTTATCGCCACTGGCAGCAGCCACTGGTAACAGGATTAGCAGAGCGAG
GTATGTAGGCGGTGCTACAGAGTTCTTGAAGTGGTGGCCTAACTACGGCTACACTAGAAGGACAGTATTT
GGTATCTGCGCTCTGCTGAAGCCAGTTACCTTCGGAAAAAGAGTTGGTAGCTCTTGATCCGGCAAACAAA
CCACCGCTGGTAGCGGTGGTTTTTTTGTTTGCAAGCAGCAGATTACGCGCAGAAAAAAAGGATCTCAAGA
AGATCCTTTGATCTTTTCTACGGGGTCTGACGCTCAGTGGAACGAAAACTCACGTTAAGGGATTTTGGTC
ATGAGATTATCAAAAAGGATCTTCACCTAGATCCTTTTAAATTAAAAATGAAGTTTTAAATCAATCTAAA
GTATATATGAGTAAACTTGGTCTGACAGTTACCAATGCTTAATCAGTGAGGCACCTATCTCAGCGATCTG
TCTATTTCGTTCATCCATAGTTGCCTGACTCCCCGTCGTGTAGATAACTACGATACGGGAGGGCTTACCA
TCTGGCCCCAGTGCTGCAATGATACCGCGAGACCCACGCTCACCGGCTCCAGATTTATCAGCAATAAACC
AGCCAGCCGGAAGGGCCGAGCGCAGAAGTGGTCCTGCAACTTTATCCGCCTCCATCCAGTCTATTAATTG
TTGCCGGGAAGCTAGAGTAAGTAGTTCGCCAGTTAATAGTTTGCGCAACGTTGTTGCCATTGCTACAGGC
ATCGTGGTGTCACGCTCGTCGTTTGGTATGGCTTCATTCAGCTCCGGTTCCCAACGATCAAGGCGAGTTA
CATGATCCCCCATGTTGTGCAAAAAAGCGGTTAGCTCCTTCGGTCCTCCGATCGTTGTCAGAAGTAAGTT
GGCCGCAGTGTTATCACTCATGGTTATGGCAGCACTGCATAATTCTCTTACTGTCATGCCATCCGTAAGA
TGCTTTTCTGTGACTGGTGAGTACTCAACCAAGTCATTCTGAGAATAGTGTATGCGGCGACCGAGTTGCT
CTTGCCCGGCGTCAATACGGGATAATACCGCGCCACATAGCAGAACTTTAAAAGTGCTCATCATTGGAAA
ACGTTCTTCGGGGCGAAAACTCTCAAGGATCTTACCGCTGTTGAGATCCAGTTCGATGTAACCCACTC
