>Addgene plasmid #36889 | pExT | addgene partial sequence | sequence record 49610 | MSCV-rev 5'-CAGCGGGGCTGCTAAAGCGCATGC-3'
TTCCTGCAGCCCGGCTGCAGGAATTCGATATCAAGCTTATCTATACCGTCGACGATGTAGGTCACGGTCT
CGAAGCCGCGGTGCGGGTGCCAGGGCGTGCCCTTGGGCTCCCCGGGCGCGTACTCCACCTCACCCATCTG
GTCCATCATGATGAACGGGTCGAGGTGGCGGTAGTTGATCCCGGCGAACGCGCGGCGCACCGGGAAGCCC
TCGCCCTCGAAACCGCTGGGCGCGGTGGTCACGGTGAGCACGGGACGTGCGACGGCGTCGGCGGGTGCGG
ATACGCGGGGCAGCGTCAGCGGGTTCTCGACGGTCACGGCGGGCATGTCGACCTCGAGGGGGGGCCCGAA
ATAAGATACATTGATGAGTTTGGACAAACCACAACTAGAATGCAGTGAAAAAAATGCTTTATTTGTGAAA
TTTGTGATGCTATTGCTTTATTTGTAACCATTATAAGCTGCAATAAACAAGTTAACAACAACAATTGCAT
TCATTTTATGTTTCAGGTTCAGGGGGAGGTGTGGGAGGTTTTTTAAAGCA
