>Addgene plasmid #36889 | pExT | addgene partial sequence | sequence record 49916 | mPGK-F 5'-cattctgcacgcttcaaaag-3'
CCGGGCCTTTCGACCTGCATCCCGCCACCATGAAAAAGCCTGAACTCACCGCGAACGTCTGTCGAGAAGT
TTCTGATCGAAAAGTTCGACAGCGTCTCCGACCTGATGCAGCTCTCGGAGGGCGAAGAATCTCGTGCTTT
CAGCTTCGATGTAGGAGGGCGTGGATATGTCCTGCGGGTAAATAGCTGCGCCGATGGTTTCTACAAAGAT
CGTTATGTTTATCGGCACTTTGCATCGGCCGCGCTCCCGATTCCGGAAGTGCTTGACATTGGGGAATTCA
GCGAGAGCCTGACCTATTGCATCTCCCGCCGTGCACAGGGTGTCACGTTGCAAGACCTGCCTGAAACCGA
ACTGCCCGCTGTTCTGCAGCCGGTCGCGGAGGCCATGGATGCGATCGCTGCGGCCGATCTTAGCCAGACG
AGCGGGTTCGGCCCATTCGGACCGCAAGGAATCGGTCAATACACTACATGGCGTGATTTCATATGCGCGA
TTGCTGATCCCCATGTGTATCACTGGCAAACTGTGATGGACGACACCGTCAGTGCGTCCGTCGCGCAGGC
TCTCGATGAGCTGATGCTTTGGGCCGAGGACTGCCCCGAAGTCCGGCACCTCGTGCACGCGGATTTCGGC
TCCAACAATGTCCTGACGGACAATGGCCGCATAACAGCGGTCATTGACTGGAGCGAGGCGATGTTCGGGG
ATTCCCAATACGAGGTCGCCAACATCTTCTTCTGGAGGCCGTGGTTGGCTTGTATGGAGCAGCAGACGCG
CTACTTCGAGCGGAGGCATCCGGAGCTTGCAGGATCGCCGCGGCTCCGGGCGTATATGCTCCGCATTGGT
CTTGACCAACTCTATCAGAGCT
