>Addgene plasmid #36889 | pExT | addgene partial sequence | sequence record 50986 | pCAG-F 5'-GCAACGTGCTGGTTATTGTG-3'
TTGATACCGCGGGCCCGGGTTCGCCACCATGGTTGGTATCAAAGATCTATAACTTCGTATAGCATACATT
ATACGAAGTTATGGTTACAAGACAGGTTTAAGGAGACCAATAGAAACTGGGCATGTGGAGACAGAGAAGA
CTCTTGGGTTTCTGATAGGCACTGACTCTCTCTGCCTATTGGTCTATTTTCCCACCCTTAGGGTACGTCC
AGGAGCGCACCATCTTCTTCAAGGACGACGGCAACTACAAGACCCGCGCCGAGGTGAAGTTCGAGGGCGA
CACCCTGGTGAACCGCATCGAGCTGAAGGGCATCGACTTCAAGGAGGACGGCAACATCCTGGGGCACAAG
CTGGAGTACAACTACAACAGCCACAACGTCTATATCATGGCCGACAAGCAGAAGAACGGCATCAAGGCGA
ACTTCAAGATCCGCCACAACATCGAGGACGGCGGCGTGCAGCTCGCCGACCACTACCAGCAGAACACCCC
CATCGGCGACGGCCCCGTGCTGCTGCCCGACAACCACTACCTGAGCACCCAGTCCGCCCTGAGCAAAGAC
CCCAACGAGAAGCGCGATCACATGGTCCTGCTGGAGTTCGTGACCGCCGCCGGGATCACTCTCGGCATGG
ACGAGCTTTACAAGGATATCCCTGAATTCTAGATAACTGATCATAATCAGCCATACCACATTTGTAGAGG
TTTTACTTGCTTTAAAAAACCTCCCACACCTCCCCCTGAACCTGAAACATAAAATGAATGCAATTGTTGT
TGTTAACTTGTTTATTGCAGCTTATAATGGTTACAAATAAAGCAATAGCATCACAA
